Addgene plasmid #184874: pTOPO-col10a1-KI-donor
Purpose: Donor template for knock-in of p2a-CreERT2 into the medaka col10a1 locus via CRISPR/Cas9-mediated homology directed repair
Depositing lab: Christoph Winkler. Depositing organization: National University of Singapore. Publication: A novel non-disruptive and efficient knock-in allows fate tracing of resident osteoblast progenitors during repair of vertebral lesions in medaka. Hui TW, Winkler C. Development. 2022 May 20. pii: 275483. doi: 10.1242/dev.200238. PubMed 35593425.
Backbone
  Vector backbone: pCR-bluntII-TOPO
  Backbone manufacturer: Invitrogen
  Backbone size w/o insert (bp): 3519
  Total vector size (bp): 8217
  Vector type: Cre/Lox, CRISPR
Growth in bacteria
  Bacterial resistance: Kanamycin, 50 μg/mL
  Growth temperature: 37°C
  Growth strain: DH5alpha
  Copy number: High Copy
Gene/Insert 1
  Gene/Insert name: Collagen10a1 5' homology arm
  Species: Oryzias latipes
  Insert size (bp): 292
  GenBank ID: NM_001201509.1
  Cloning method: Gibson Cloning
  Sequencing primers: 5′ GTAAAACGACGGCCAG; 3′ GGCGATCCCTGAACATGTCCAT
Gene/Insert 2
  Gene/Insert name: Collagen10a1 3' homology arm
  Species: Oryzias latipes
  Insert size (bp): 215
  GenBank ID: NM_001201509.1
  Cloning method: Gibson Cloning
  Sequencing primers: 5′ CAACTGATTTAAGCTTT; 3′ GTCATAGCTGTTTCCTG
Gene/Insert 3
  Gene/Insert name: p2a-CreERT2
  Species: Synthetic
  Insert size (bp): 2040
  Cloning method: Gibson Cloning
  Sequencing primers: 5′ ACAACAAAGGCTTCCTGGAC; 3′ CTAGTAACGGCCGCCAGTGT
Gene/Insert 4
  Gene/Insert name: Myosin light chain 2 promoter (alt name: cmlc2 promoter)
  Species: D. rerio (zebrafish)
  Insert size (bp): 899
  Cloning method: Gibson Cloning
  Sequencing primers: 5′ GTCGCCGTCCAGCTCGACCA; 3′ TCTGTTGAGCACCTTTTTCTTG
Gene/Insert 5
  Gene/Insert name: eGFP
  Species: Synthetic
  Insert size (bp): 718
  Cloning method: Gibson Cloning
  Sequencing primers: 5′ TCTGGATCTACGTAATACGACTCA; 3′ TGCTGGAATCTGAGCACTTG
Terms and licenses: Academic/Nonprofit Terms; Industry Terms: Not Available to Industry
How to cite: pTOPO-col10a1-KI-donor was a gift from Christoph Winkler (Addgene plasmid # 184874 ; http://n2t.net/addgene:184874 ; RRID:Addgene_184874)
