[The description below was written by a language model from this plasmid's Addgene catalogue record and pLannotate feature annotations shown in this document.]
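Description:
pTOPO-col10a1-KI-donor is a homology-directed repair donor plasmid built in the pCR-BluntII-TOPO cloning backbone. It is designed to knock a p2a-CreERT2 cassette into the col10a1 locus of medaka (Oryzias latipes) using CRISPR/Cas9. It is propagated in E. coli as a high-copy plasmid from a ColE1/pUC-type origin and selected with kanamycin through the Tn5-derived NeoR/KanR gene. The backbone also carries a bleomycin/Zeocin resistance gene. Remnants of the TOPO cloning region are present too: lacZα and ccdB fragments, the lac promoter and operator, and flanking T7 and SP6 promoters. The catalogue gives a total size of 8217 bp, while the sequenced record annotated here is 8,192 nt.

The payload was assembled by Gibson cloning. A short 5' homology arm (292 bp) from col10a1 is followed by p2a-CreERT2 and then a 3' homology arm (215 bp). The annotation tool labels a segment just upstream of Cre as a COL8A2-like fragment; this most likely reflects the collagen coding sequence of the 5' arm, not a human gene. The 2A peptide lets the tamoxifen-regulated Cre fusion (Cre joined to the mutated estrogen receptor ligand-binding domain, ERT2) be co-translated with endogenous collagen 10a1 and then separated from it. Cre is therefore expressed under native col10a1 control without disrupting the host gene. On the opposite strand sits an EGFP reporter driven by the zebrafish cmlc2 (myosin light chain 2) promoter, which the feature table does not annotate. SV40 polyadenylation signals are annotated between the CreERT2 and EGFP units. The cmlc2 promoter is typically used as a heart-specific fluorescent marker for identifying carriers, though the record does not state its purpose here. The resulting knock-in line supports inducible Cre/lox lineage tracing of col10a1-expressing osteoblast progenitors.
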