Features (pLannotate 1.2.2; 22 found; start..end, strand, type, name):
    182..770     -  rep_origin     ori: high-copy-number ColE1/pMB1/pBR322/pUC origin of replication
    908..1282    -  CDS            BleoR: antibiotic-binding protein; Sh ble from Streptoalloteichus hindustanus; confers resistance to bleomycin, phleomycin, and Zeocin™
   1302..1390    -  promoter       AmpR promoter (fragment): bla
   1417..1467    +  misc_feature   bom (fragment): basis of mobility region from pBR322
   1488..2282    -  CDS            NeoR/KanR: aminoglycoside phosphotransferase from Tn5; aph(3')-II (or nptII); confers resistance to neomycin, kanamycin, and G418 (Geneticin®)
   2314..2583    -  CDS            tnpA (fragment): TN5P_ECOLX - Also known as tnp. Experimental evidence at protein level: Swiss-Prot protein existence level 1. Mediates transposition of transposon Tn5 by a 'cut and paste' mechanism. First, the monomeric transposase binds the 19 bp inverted DNA repeats flanking the transposon. Then, dimerization of the DNA- bound transposase creates a synaptic DNA complex. After nicking of the first DNA strand, excision of the transposon proceeds through a series of intermediates. The transposase then mediates the insertion of the transposon at a new site by strand transfer. The activity of the wild- type tran
   2631..2934    -  CDS            ccdB (fragment): CcdB, a bacterial toxin that poisons DNA gyrase; ccdB; Plasmids containing the ccdB gene cannot be propagated in standard E. coli strains.
   2944..3091    -  CDS            lacZα (fragment): LacZα fragment of β-galactosidase; lacZ fragment
   3094..3112    +  promoter       T7 promoter: promoter for bacteriophage T7 RNA polymerase
   3218..3520    +  CDS            COL8A2 (fragment): CO8A2_HUMAN - Experimental evidence at protein level: Swiss-Prot protein existence level 1. Macromolecular component of the subendothelium. Major component of the Descemet's membrane (basement membrane) of corneal endothelial cells. Also component of the endothelia of blood vessels. Necessary for migration and proliferation of vascular smooth muscle cells and thus, has a potential role in the maintenance of vessel wall integrity and structure, in particular in atherogenesis (By similarity). From Homo sapiens (Human).
   3578..4606    +  CDS            cre: RECR_BPP1 - Experimental evidence at protein level: Swiss-Prot protein existence level 1. Catalyzes site-specific recombination between two 34-base- pair LOXP sites. Its role is to maintain the phage genome as a monomeric unit-copy plasmid in the lysogenic state. From Escherichia phage P1 (Bacteriophage P1).
   4619..5554    +  CDS            ERT2: mutated ligand-binding domain of the human estrogen receptor (Feil et al., 1997)
   5640..5721    -  polyA_signal   SV40 poly(A) signal: SV40 polyadenylation signal
   5744..5827    -  CDS            large T antigen (fragment): large T antigen from SV40 (simian virus 40)
   5843..5975    +  polyA_signal   SV40 poly(A) signal: SV40 polyadenylation signal
   5980..5997    +  promoter       T7 promoter (fragment): promoter for bacteriophage T7 RNA polymerase
   6023..6742    -  CDS            EGFP: the original enhanced GFP (Yang et al., 1996) mammalian codon-optimized
   7936..7954    -  promoter       SP6 promoter: promoter for bacteriophage SP6 RNA polymerase
   7996..8012    -  protein_bind   lac operator: The lac repressor binds to the lac operator to inhibit transcription in E. coli. This inhibition can be relieved by adding lactose or isopropyl-β-D-thiogalactopyranoside (IPTG). lac repressor encoded by lacI
   8020..8050    -  promoter       lac promoter: promoter for the E. coli lac operon
   8065..8086    -  protein_bind   CAP binding site: CAP binding activates transcription in the presence of cAMP. E. coli catabolite activator protein
   8099..8191    -  CDS            lacI (fragment): lac repressor; lacI; The lac repressor binds to the lac operator to inhibit transcription in E. coli. This inhibition can be relieved by adding lactose or isopropyl-β-D-thiogalactopyranoside (IPTG).
>Addgene plasmid #184874 | pTOPO-col10a1-KI-donor | addgene full sequence | sequence record 363155 | Addgene NGS Result
CTTCCGCTTCCTCGCTCACTGACTCGCTGCGCTCGGTCGTTCGGCTGCGGCGAGCGGTATCAGCTCACTC
AAAGGCGGTAATACGGTTATCCACAGAATCAGGGGATAACGCAGGAAAGAACATGTGAGCAAAAGGCCAG
CAAAAGGCCAGGAACCGTAAAAAGGCCGCGTTGCTGGCGTTTTTCCATAGGCTCCGCCCCCCTGACGAGC
ATCACAAAAATCGACGCTCAAGTCAGAGGTGGCGAAACCCGACAGGACTATAAAGATACCAGGCGTTTCC
CCCTGGAAGCTCCCTCGTGCGCTCTCCTGTTCCGACCCTGCCGCTTACCGGATACCTGTCCGCCTTTCTC
CCTTCGGGAAGCGTGGCGCTTTCTCATAGCTCACGCTGTAGGTATCTCAGTTCGGTGTAGGTCGTTCGCT
CCAAGCTGGGCTGTGTGCACGAACCCCCCGTTCAGCCCGACCGCTGCGCCTTATCCGGTAACTATCGTCT
TGAGTCCAACCCGGTAAGACACGACTTATCGCCACTGGCAGCAGCCACTGGTAACAGGATTAGCAGAGCG
AGGTATGTAGGCGGTGCTACAGAGTTCTTGAAGTGGTGGCCTAACTACGGCTACACTAGAAGAACAGTAT
TTGGTATCTGCGCTCTGCTGAAGCCAGTTACCTTCGGAAAAAGAGTTGGTAGCTCTTGATCCGGCAAACA
AACCACCGCTGGTAGCGGTGGTTTTTTTGTTTGCAAGCAGCAGATTACGCGCAGAAAAAAAGGATCTCAA
GAAGATCCTTTGATCTTTTCTACGGGGTCTGACGCTCAGTGGAACGAAAACTCACGTTAAGGGATTTTGG
TCATGAGATTATCAAAAAGGATCTTCACCTAGATCCTTTTAAATTAAAAATGAAGTTTTAGCACGTGTCA
GTCCTGCTCCTCGGCCACGAAGTGCACGCAGTTGCCGGCCGGGTCGCGCAGGGCGAACTCCCGCCCCCAC
GGCTGCTCGCCGATCTCGGTCATGGCCGGCCCGGAGGCGTCCCGGAAGTTCGTGGACACGACCTCCGACC
ACTCGGCGTACAGCTCGTCCAGGCCGCGCACCCACACCCAGGCCAGGGTGTTGTCCGGCACCACCTGGTC
CTGGACCGCGCTGATGAACAGGGTCACGTCGTCCCGGACCACACCGGCGAAGTCGTCCTCCACGAAGTCC
CGGGAGAACCCGAGCCGGTCGGTCCAGAACTCGACCGCTCCGGCGACGTCGCGCGCGGTGAGCACCGGAA
CGGCACTGGTCAACTTGGCCATGGTGGCCCTCCTCACGTGCTATTATTGAAGCATTTATCAGGGTTATTG
TCTCATGAGCGGATACATATTTGAATGTATTTAGAAAAATAAACAAATAGGGGTTCCGCGCACATTTCCC
CGAAAAGTGCCACCTGATGCGGTGTGAAATACCGCACAGATGCGTAAGGAGAAAATACCGCATCAGGAAA
TTGTAAGCGTTAATAATTCAGAAGAACTCGTCAAGAAGGCGATAGAAGGCGATGCGCTGCGAATCGGGAG
CGGCGATACCGTAAAGCACGAGGAAGCGGTCAGCCCATTCGCCGCCAAGCTCTTCAGCAATATCACGGGT
AGCCAACGCTATGTCCTGATAGCGGTCCGCCACACCCAGCCGGCCACAGTCGATGAATCCAGAAAAGCGG
CCATTTTCCACCATGATATTCGGCAAGCAGGCATCGCCATGGGTCACGACGAGATCCTCGCCGTCGGGCA
TGCTCGCCTTGAGCCTGGCGAACAGTTCGGCTGGCGCGAGCCCCTGATGCTCTTCGTCCAGATCATCCTG
ATCGACAAGACCGGCTTCCATCCGAGTACGTGCTCGCTCGATGCGATGTTTCGCTTGGTGGTCGAATGGG
CAGGTAGCCGGATCAAGCGTATGCAGCCGCCGCATTGCATCAGCCATGATGGATACTTTCTCGGCAGGAG
CAAGGTGAGATGACAGGAGATCCTGCCCCGGCACTTCGCCCAATAGCAGCCAGTCCCTTCCCGCTTCAGT
GACAACGTCGAGCACAGCTGCGCAAGGAACGCCCGTCGTGGCCAGCCACGATAGCCGCGCTGCCTCGTCT
TGCAGTTCATTCAGGGCACCGGACAGGTCGGTCTTGACAAAAAGAACCGGGCGCCCCTGCGCTGACAGCC
GGAACACGGCGGCATCAGAGCAGCCGATTGTCTGTTGTGCCCAGTCATAGCCGAATAGCCTCTCCACCCA
AGCGGCCGGAGAACCTGCGTGCAATCCATCTTGTTCAATCATGCGAAACGATCCTCATCCTGTCTCTTGA
TCAGAGCTTGATCCCCTGCGCCATCAGATCCTTGGCGGCAAGAAAGCCATCCAGTTTACTTTGCAGGGCT
TCCCAACCTTACCAGAGGGCGCCCCAGCTGGCAATTCCGGTTCGCTTGCTGTCCATAAAACCGCCCAGTC
TAGCTATCGCCATGTAAGCCCACTGCAAGCTACCTGCTTTCTCTTTGCGCTTGCGTTTTCCCTTGTCCAG
ATAGCCCAGTAGCTGACATTCATCCGGGGTCAGCACCGTTTCTGCGGACTGGCTTTCTACGTGAAAAGGA
TCTAGGTGAAGATCCTTTTTGATAATCTCATGCCTGACATTTATATTCCCCAGAACATCAGGTTAATGGC
GTTTTTGATGTCATTTTCGCGGTGGCTGAGATCAGCCACTTCTTCCCCGATAACGGAGACCGGCACACTG
GCCATATCGGTGGTCATCATGCGCCAGCTTTCATCCCCGATATGCACCACCGGGTAAAGTTCACGGGAGA
CTTTATCTGACAGCAGACGTGCACTGGCCAGGGGGATCACCATCCGTCGCCCCGGCGTGTCAATAATATC
ACTCTGTACATCCACAAACAGACGATAACGGCTCTCTCTTTTATAGGTGTAAACCTTAAACTGCCGTACG
TATAGGCTGCGCAACTGTTGGGAAGGGCGATCGGTGCGGGCCTCTTCGCTATTACGCCAGCTGGCGAAAG
GGGGATGTGCTGCAAGGCGATTAAGTTGGGTAACGCCAGGGTTTTCCCAGTCACGACGTTGTAAAACGAC
GGCCAGTGAATTGTAATACGACTCACTATAGGGCGAATTGGGCCCTCTAGATGCATGCTCGAGCGGCCGC
CAGTGTGATGGATATCTGCAGAATTCGCCCTTCGACCACCTCTGGAACCGCAGCAGCCTCTGCTGTTTCA
CCCCATAGCCCTGAGACCGGCATCTTCACTTGCCAAGTTCCAGGTGTTTATTATTTCTCTTACGGTATCC
ATGTAAATGGAAATCATGCCCTGGTGGCTTTGTACAAGAATGGTCAGCCCATTGTGTTCACCTATAGTGA
GTACAACAAAGGCTTCCTGGACCAGATGTCTGGCAGTGCTGTCCTCTTGCTTGATGTGCAGGACACAGTC
TACATCCAGATCCCTGATGATGAGGCCAATGGTGTCTTTGCTGCTGAGAATGTACATTGTACGTTTTCCG
GTTTTCTCATCGCTTCAACGGCTACAAACTTCAGCCTGCTGAAGCAGGCTGGAGACGTGGAGGAGAACCC
TGGACCTATGTCCAATTTACTAACCGTACACCAAAATTTGCCTGCATTACCGGTCGATGCAACGAGTGAT
GAGGTTCGCAAGAACCTGATGGACATGTTCAGGGATCGCCAGGCGTTTTCTGAGCATACCTGGAAAATGC
TTCTGTCCGTTTGCCGGTCGTGGGCGGCATGGTGCAAGTTGAATAACCGGAAATGGTTTCCCGCAGAACC
TGAAGATGTTCGCGATTATCTTCTATATCTTCAGGCGCGCGGTCTGGCAGTAAAAACTATCCAGCAACAT
TTGGGCCAGCTAAACATGCTTCATCGTCGGTCCGGGCTGCCACGACCAAGTGACAGCAATGCTGTTTCAC
TGGTTATGCGGCGGATCCGAAAAGAAAACGTTGATGCCGGTGAACGTGCAAAACAGGCTCTAGCGTTCGA
ACGCACTGATTTCGACCAGGTTCGTTCACTCATGGAAAATAGCGATCGCTGCCAGGATATACGTAATCTG
GCATTTCTGGGGATTGCTTATAACACCCTGTTACGTATAGCCGAAATTGCCAGGATCAGGGTTAAAGATA
TCTCACGTACTGACGGTGGGAGAATGTTAATCCATATTGGCAGAACGAAAACGCTGGTTAGCACCGCAGG
TGTAGAGAAGGCACTTAGCCTGGGGGTAACTAAACTGGTCGAGCGATGGATTTCCGTCTCTGGTGTAGCT
GATGATCCGAATAACTACCTGTTTTGCCGGGTCAGAAAAAATGGTGTTGCCGCGCCATCTGCCACCAGCC
AGCTATCAACTCGCGCCCTGGAAGGGATTTTTGAAGCAACTCATCGATTGATTTACGGCGCTAAGGATGA
CTCTGGTCAGAGATACCTGGCCTGGTCTGGACACAGTGCCCGTGTCGGAGCCGCGCGAGATATGGCCCGC
GCTGGAGTTTCAATACCGGAGATCATGCAAGCTGGTGGCTGGACCAATGTAAATATTGTCATGAACTATA
TCCGTAACCTGGATAGTGAAACAGGGGCAATGGTGCGCCTGCTGGAAGATGGCGATCTCGAGCCATCTGC
TGGAGACATGAGAGCTGCCAACCTTTGGCCAAGCCCGCTCATGATCAAACGCTCTAAGAAGAACAGCCTG
GCCTTGTCCCTGACGGCCGACCAGATGGTCAGTGCCTTGTTGGATGCTGAGCCCCCCATACTCTATTCCG
AGTATGATCCTACCAGACCCTTCAGTGAAGCTTCGATGATGGGCTTACTGACCAACCTGGCAGACAGGGA
GCTGGTTCACATGATCAACTGGGCGAAGAGGGTGCCAGGCTTTGTGGATTTGACCCTCCATGATCAGGTC
CACCTTCTAGAATGTGCCTGGCTAGAGATCCTGATGATTGGTCTCGTCTGGCGCTCCATGGAGCACCCAG
TGAAGCTACTGTTTGCTCCTAACTTGCTCTTGGACAGGAACCAGGGAAAATGTGTAGAGGGCATGGTGGA
GATCTTCGACATGCTGCTGGCTACATCATCTCGGTTCCGCATGATGAATCTGCAGGGAGAGGAGTTTGTG
TGCCTCAAATCTATTATTTTGCTTAATTCTGGAGTGTACACATTTCTGTCCAGCACCCTGAAGTCTCTGG
AAGAGAAGGACCATATCCACCGAGTCCTGGACAAGATCACAGACACTTTGATCCACCTGATGGCCAAGGC
AGGCCTGACCCTGCAGCAGCAGCACCAGCGGCTGGCCCAGCTCCTCCTCATCCTCTCCCACATCAGGCAC
ATGAGTAACAAAGGCATGGAGCATCTGTACAGCATGAAGTGCAAGAACGTGGTGCCCCTCTATGACCTGC
TGCTGGAGGCGGCGGACGCCCACCGCCTACATGCGCCCACTAGCCGTGGAGGGGCATCCGTGGAGGAGAC
GGACCAAAGCCACTTGGCCACTGCGGGCTCTACTTCATCGCATTCCTTGCAAAAGTATTACATCACGGGG
GAGGCAGAGGGTTTCCCTGCCACAGCTTGATAGGTTGATCACGCGGCAGGTTCCAAAAGCCAAAGCTAGC
AAGGGCGAATTCCAGCACACTGGCGGCCGTTACTAGAATGCAGTGAAAAAAATGCTTTATTTGTGAAATT
TGTGATGCTATTGCTTTATTTGTAACCATTATAAGCTGCAATAAACAAGTTAACAACAACAATTGCATTC
ATTTTATGTTTCAGGTTCAGGGGGAGGTGTGGGAGGTTTTTTAAAGCAAGTAAAACCTCTACAAATGTGG
TATGGCTGATTATGATCCTCTAGATCAGATCTCTTGTTTATTGCAGCTTATAATGGTTACAAATAAAGCA
ATAGCATCACAAATTTCACAAATAAAGCATTTTTTTCACTGCATTCTAGTTGTGGTTTGTCCAAACTCAT
CAATGTATCTTATCATGTCTGGATCTACGTAATACGACTCACTATAGTTCTAGAGGCTCGAGAGGGGCCG
CTTTACTTGTACAGCTCGTCCATGCCGAGAGTGATCCCGGCGGCGGTCACGAACTCCAGCAGGACCATGT
GATCGCGCTTCTCGTTGGGGTCTTTGCTCAGGGCGGACTGGGTGCTCAGGTAGTGGTTGTCGGGCAGCAG
CACGGGGCCGTCGCCGATGGGGGTGTTCTGCTGGTAGTGGTCGGCGAGCTGCACGCTGCCGTCCTCGATG
TTGTGGCGGATCTTGAAGTTCACCTTGATGCCGTTCTTCTGCTTGTCGGCCATGATATAGACGTTGTGGC
TGTTGTAGTTGTACTCCAGCTTGTGCCCCAGGATGTTGCCGTCCTCCTTGAAGTCGATGCCCTTCAGCTC
GATGCGGTTCACCAGGGTGTCGCCCTCGAACTTCACCTCGGCGCGGGTCTTGTAGTTGCCGTCGTCCTTG
AAGAAGATGGTGCGCTCCTGGACGTAGCCTTCGGGCATGGCGGACTTGAAGAAGTCGTGCTGCTTCATGT
GGTCGGGGTAGCGGCTGAAGCACTGCACGCCGTAGGTCAGGGTGGTCACGAGGGTGGGCCAGGGCACGGG
CAGCTTGCCGGTGGTGCAGATGAACTTCAGGGTCAGCTTGCCGTAGGTGGCATCGCCCTCGCCCTCGCCG
GACACGCTGAACTTGTGGCCGTTTACGTCGCCGTCCAGCTCGACCAGGATGGGCACCACCCCGGTGAACA
GCTCCTCGCCCTTGCTCACCATGGTCACTGTCTGCTTTGCTGTTGGTCTGGGCTCCTGGGTCACTGGCTT
ACTAATGGAGTCTTTATGTATGAGGACTCTTATCAATTGTTCTTCTATAAAGGTCTGCAGTGTTTCTGTT
CGTCCCCTACATGGACACCCAGAGCCTCCTAAATACAGGAGCCCTGATAACTGCACAAGTGCTCAGATTC
CAGCAGGGTGGAAAATGAGATAAAGTGTGCAGATGGGGAGGGGGACGTGAATGAGAGATTTGAGGGATGA
AAGGGATGGATGAACGCATTGAAAATAGCCCCTTTCACAAAATAATACCAGTAAATTGTCATATAATTAA
TGACCAGACCTTTACCTGTAAATGATGTGATGTTCATATACAGAAGAATGCCAACAATTTACAGATGATT
TTACAAATTCTTAATTTTCCTTTTCTAAATGGATTTGTTCACACATTATCTCTTCAAAGCAATTGAATTT
TCTGGAAAAGATTGGCTGTGTGTGTAAAAGGTGCTACTGAGGAATTTAATGTGACATGGAATGAAGCAAA
CAGCAGCCTAAGACAGGATGGCAGGAAAAATGTCACATGTTTAAAATAAGAGTGAAACCAACGACCTGGA
CTTATAGAGACTGTGTGTCCTTAGGCAAAGCTCTTGTACAAACAGTGCTTGTGACTGTGAAATTCGGGGT
TTGCCTGGATTGTGTTAAATGTGTGCTTGGATGTATCATAAAAAAGAATCGGTTCTCTGTATTTGACATT
TTCTGTAATTTATCTAAAGTTACAACTGGCTATGCCTGATTTTTATCACTATTGAATCAATCATTTTAAA
GAATGTTAAGTCTGCTGATTTGGAGAGCTCATTTACATTTATTTTGAATGTCTCTTATTTAACACAACTG
ATTTAAGCTTTTAGGTTGATCACGCATCAGGTTCCAAAAGCCAAACCAACTAATTTTGCAATCTATTCCT
CAAAGTAAACTCTCTGACCCTCCCTATTCTCCAATAGACAGGCAGTTCTTTAAGGAATAGTAGCATCTCA
ACTTGAAAACTACAAGAAAAAGGTGCTCAACAGAAGGAAAACTAATTTATGAAAGCAAATGATCAGGGAT
GGGGGGAAGCAAACAAGAGCACTTTTTTGCCGTTCCGGCTGCTGCGGTTCCAGAGGTGGAGTGAGGGTAC
CAAGCTTGATGCATAGCTTGAGTATTCTATAGTGTCACCTAAATAGCTTGGCGTAATCATGGTCATAGCT
GTTTCCTGTGTGAAATTGTTATCCGCTCACAATTCCACACAACATACGAGCCGGAAGCATAAAGTGTAAA
GCCTGGGGTGCCTAATGAGTGAGCTAACTCACATTAATTGCGTTGCGCTCACTGCCCGCTTTCCAGTCGG
GAAACCTGTCGTGCCAGCTGCATTAATGAATCGGCCAACGCGCGGGGAGAGGCGGTTTGCGTATTGGGCG
CT
